>Addgene plasmid #113378 | rs210-minor | addgene full sequence | sequence record 221949 | Addgene NGS Result
AATGAGTCTTCGGACCTCGCGGGGGCCGCTTAAGCGGTGGTTAGGGTTTGTCTGACGCGGGGGGAGGGGG
AAGGAACGAAACACTCTCATTCGGAGGCGGCTCGGGGTTTGGTCTTGGTGGCCACGGGCACGCAGAAGAG
CGCCGCGATCCTCTTAAGCACCCCCCCGCCCTCCGTGGAGGCGGGGGTTTGGTCGGCGGGTGGTAACTGG
CGGGCCGCTGACTCGGGCGGGTCGCGCGCCCCAGAGTGTGACCTTTTCGGTCTGCTCGCAGACCCCCGGG
CGGCGCCGCCGCGGCGGCGACGGGCTCGCTGGGTCCTAGGCTCCATGGGGACCGTATACGTGGACAGGCT
CTGGAGCATCCGCACGACTGCGGTGATATTACCGGAGACCTTCTGCGGGACGAGCCGGGTCACGCGGCTG
ACGCGGAGCGTCCGTTGGGCGACAAACACCAGGACGGGGCACAGGTACACTATCTTGTCACCCGGAGGCG
CGAGGGACTGCAGGAGCTTCAGGGAGTGGCGCAGCTGCTTCATCCCCGTGGCCCGTTGCTCGCGTTTGCT
GGCGGTGTCCCCGGAAGAAATATATTTGCATGTCTTTAGTTCTATGATGACACAAACCCCGCCCAGCGTC
TTGTCATTGGCGAATTCGAACACGCAGATGCAGTCGGGGCGGCGCGGTCCCAGGTCCACTTCGCATATTA
AGGTGACGCGTGTGGCCTCGAACACCGAGCGACCCTGCAGCGACCCGCTTAAAAGCTTGGCAATCCGGTA
CTGTTGGTAAAGCCACCATGGAAGATGCCAAAAACATTAAGAAGGGCCCAGCGCCATTCTACCCACTCGA
AGACGGGACCGCCGGCGAGCAGCTGCACAAAGCCATGAAGCGCTACGCCCTGGTGCCCGGCACCATCGCC
TTTACCGACGCACATATCGAGGTGGACATTACCTACGCCGAGTACTTCGAGATGAGCGTTCGGCTGGCAG
AAGCTATGAAGCGCTATGGGCTGAATACAAACCATCGGATCGTGGTGTGCAGCGAGAATAGCTTGCAGTT
CTTCATGCCCGTGTTGGGTGCCCTGTTCATCGGTGTGGCTGTGGCCCCAGCTAACGACATCTACAACGAG
CGCGAGCTGCTGAACAGCATGGGCATCAGCCAGCCCACCGTCGTATTCGTGAGCAAGAAAGGGCTGCAAA
AGATCCTCAACGTGCAAAAGAAGCTACCGATCATACAAAAGATCATCATCATGGATAGCAAGACCGACTA
CCAGGGCTTCCAAAGCATGTACACCTTCGTGACTTCCCATTTGCCACCCGGCTTCAACGAGTACGACTTC
GTGCCCGAGAGCTTCGACCGGGACAAAACCATCGCCCTGATCATGAACAGTAGTGGCAGTACCGGATTGC
CCAAGGGCGTAGCCCTACCGCACCGCACCGCTTGTGTCCGATTCAGTCATGCCCGCGACCCCATCTTCGG
CAACCAGATCATCCCCGACACCGCTATCCTCAGCGTGGTGCCATTTCACCACGGCTTCGGCATGTTCACC
ACGCTGGGCTACTTGATCTGCGGCTTTCGGGTCGTGCTCATGTACCGCTTCGAGGAGGAGCTATTCTTGC
GCAGCTTGCAAGACTATAAGATTCAATCTGCCCTGCTGGTGCCCACACTATTTAGCTTCTTCGCTAAGAG
CACTCTCATCGACAAGTACGACCTAAGCAACTTGCACGAGATCGCCAGCGGCGGGGCGCCGCTCAGCAAG
GAGGTAGGTGAGGCCGTGGCCAAACGCTTCCACCTACCAGGCATCCGCCAGGGCTACGGCCTGACAGAAA
CAACCAGCGCCATTCTGATCACCCCCGAAGGGGACGACAAGCCTGGCGCAGTAGGCAAGGTGGTGCCCTT
CTTCGAGGCTAAGGTGGTGGACTTGGACACCGGTAAGACACTGGGTGTGAACCAGCGCGGCGAGCTGTGC
GTCCGTGGCCCCATGATCATGAGCGGCTACGTTAACAACCCCGAGGCTACAAACGCTCTCATCGACAAGG
ACGGCTGGCTGCACAGCGGCGACATCGCCTACTGGGACGAGGACGAGCACTTCTTCATCGTGGACCGGCT
GAAGAGCCTGATCAAATACAAGGGCTACCAGGTAGCCCCAGCCGAACTGGAGAGCATCCTGCTGCAACAC
CCCAACATCTTCGACGCCGGGGTCGCCGGCCTGCCCGACGACGATGCCGGCGAGCTGCCCGCCGCAGTCG
TCGTGCTGGAACACGGTAAAACCATGACCGAGAAGGAGATCGTGGACTATGTGGCCAGCCAGGTTACAAC
CGCCAAGAAGCTGCGCGGTGGTGTTGTGTTCGTGGACGAGGTGCCTAAAGGACTGACCGGCAAGTTGGAC
GCCCGCAAGATCCGCGAGATTCTCATTAAGGCCAAGAAGGGCGGCAAGATCGCCGTGTAATAATTCTAGA
GTCGGGGCGGCCGGCCGCTTCGAGCAGACATGATAAGATACATTGATGAGTTTGGACAAACCACAACTAG
AATGCAGTGAAAAAAATGCTTTATTTGTGAAATTTGTGATGCTATTGCTTTATTTGTAACCATTATAAGC
TGCAATAAACAAGTTAACAACAACAATTGCATTCATTTTATGTTTCAGGTTCAGGGGGAGGTGTGGGAGG
TTTTTTAAAGCAAGTAAAACCTCTACAAATGTGGTAAAATCGATAAGGATCCGTCGACCGATGCCCTTGA
GAGCCTTCAACCCAGTCAGCTCCTTCCGGTGGGCGCGGGGCATGACTATCGTCGCCGCACTTATGACTGT
CTTCTTTATCATGCAACTCGTAGGACAGGTGCCGGCAGCGCTCTTCCGCTTCCTCGCTCACTGACTCGCT
GCGCTCGGTCGTTCGGCTGCGGCGAGCGGTATCAGCTCACTCAAAGGCGGTAATACGGTTATCCACAGAA
TCAGGGGATAACGCAGGAAAGAACATGTGAGCAAAAGGCCAGCAAAAGGCCAGGAACCGTAAAAAGGCCG
CGTTGCTGGCGTTTTTCCATAGGCTCCGCCCCCCTGACGAGCATCACAAAAATCGACGCTCAAGTCAGAG
GTGGCGAAACCCGACAGGACTATAAAGATACCAGGCGTTTCCCCCTGGAAGCTCCCTCGTGCGCTCTCCT
GTTCCGACCCTGCCGCTTACCGGATACCTGTCCGCCTTTCTCCCTTCGGGAAGCGTGGCGCTTTCTCATA
GCTCACGCTGTAGGTATCTCAGTTCGGTGTAGGTCGTTCGCTCCAAGCTGGGCTGTGTGCACGAACCCCC
CGTTCAGCCCGACCGCTGCGCCTTATCCGGTAACTATCGTCTTGAGTCCAACCCGGTAAGACACGACTTA
TCGCCACTGGCAGCAGCCACTGGTAACAGGATTAGCAGAGCGAGGTATGTAGGCGGTGCTACAGAGTTCT
TGAAGTGGTGGCCTAACTACGGCTACACTAGAAGAACAGTATTTGGTATCTGCGCTCTGCTGAAGCCAGT
TACCTTCGGAAAAAGAGTTGGTAGCTCTTGATCCGGCAAACAAACCACCGCTGGTAGCGGTGGTTTTTTT
GTTTGCAAGCAGCAGATTACGCGCAGAAAAAAAGGATCTCAAGAAGATCCTTTGATCTTTTCTACGGGGT
CTGACGCTCAGTGGAACGAAAACTCACGTTAAGGGATTTTGGTCATGAGATTATCAAAAAGGATCTTCAC
CTAGATCCTTTTAAATTAAAAATGAAGTTTTAAATCAATCTAAAGTATATATGAGTAAACTTGGTCTGAC
AGCGGCCGCAAATGCTAAACCACTGCAGTGGTTACCAGTGCTTGATCAGTGAGGCACCGATCTCAGCGAT
CTGCCTATTTCGTTCGTCCATAGTGGCCTGACTCCCCGTCGTGTAGATCACTACGATTCGTGAGGGCTTA
CCATCAGGCCCCAGCGCAGCAATGATGCCGCGAGAGCCGCGTTCACCGGCCCCCGATTTGTCAGCAATGA
ACCAGCCAGCAGGGAGGGCCGAGCGAAGAAGTGGTCCTGCTACTTTGTCCGCCTCCATCCAGTCTATGAG
CTGCTGTCGTGATGCTAGAGTAAGAAGTTCGCCAGTGAGTAGTTTCCGAAGAGTTGTGGCCATTGCTACT
GGCATCGTGGTATCACGCTCGTCGTTCGGTATGGCTTCGTTCAACTCTGGTTCCCAGCGGTCAAGCCGGG
TCACATGATCACCCATATTATGAAGAAATGCAGTCAGCTCCTTAGGGCCTCCGATCGTTGTCAGAAGTAA
GTTGGCCGCGGTGTTGTCGCTCATGGTAATGGCAGCACTACACAATTCTCTTACCGTCATGCCATCCGTA
AGATGCTTTTCCGTGACCGGCGAGTACTCAACCAAGTCGTTTTGTGAGTAGTGTATACGGCGACCAAGCT
GCTCTTGCCCGGCGTCTATACGGGACAACACCGCGCCACATAGCAGTACTTTGAAAGTGCTCATCATCGG
GAATCGTTCTTCGGGGCGGAAAGACTCAAGGATCTTGCCGCTATTGAGATCCAGTTCGATATAGCCCACT
CTTGCACCCAGTTGATCTTCAGCATCTTTTACTTTCACCAGCGTTTCGGGGTGTGCAAAAACAGGCAAGC
AAAATGCCGCAAAGAAGGGAATGAGTGCGACACGAAAATGTTGGATGCTCATACTCGTCCTTTTTCAATA
TTATTGAAGCATTTATCAGGGTTACTAGTACGTCTCTCAAGGATAAGTAAGTAATATTAAGGTACGGGAG
GTATTGGACAGGCCGCAATAAAATATCTTTATTTTCATTACATCTGTGTGTTGGTTTTTTGTGTGAATCG
ATAGTACTAACATACGCTCTCCATCAAAACAAAACGAAACAAAACAAACTAGCAAAATAGGCTGTCCCCA
GTGCAAGTGCAGGTGCCAGAACATTTCTCTGGCCTAACTGGCCGGTACCCCGTCCTGGCTTCAGACCTAA
TCATGACCATTAAAAATATCTATCTTTTCCTTTGTCCAAGAATCCCACTCTGGTCTTGCATTGTAATTGG
TGGTGTTGGGGGTGTGTTGCGTGTTTTCAATAAGCCTTATTTTAGGGAAATAGCAAAAATAGCATATGTA
CTTTCAATTAAATTGTTATTGCTTTTGAACATATTGACAGCAAATACTTGTTATTTGTCAGTAGTGGCCT
ATATGCTGTATAAAAGGGAATCAGGCATGGGTTTTATAGCTAAACAAGCAAGGTATAAATCAGCAAAGGA
TAACTAATGACAGTGGTGGGGTAACATTTTCCATAGGCCGGGTACTGTGCTAAGGACTACCTGTGCGTTA
TCCAGCTGAATCCTCAGAACCATGTGAGCTAAGTATTATCATACCCAGAGAGACTATGAAGCTTGCTCCA
TGTCACACAGCGAGTAAATGGTAGAGCCCAGGATCTAAGTTCAGGTCTGATTCCAAAGCCCTGATTA
Features (pLannotate 1.2.2; 10 found; start..end, strand, type, name):
      1..752     +  promoter       HSV TK promoter: herpes simplex virus thymidine kinase promoter
    788..2440    +  CDS            luciferase: firefly luciferase synthetic luc2 version of the luciferase gene
   2484..2605    -  polyA_signal   SV40 poly(A) signal: SV40 polyadenylation signal
   2628..2696    -  CDS            large T antigen (fragment): large T antigen from SV40 (simian virus 40)
   2712..2844    +  CDS            TcR (fragment): tetracycline efflux protein; tet; confers resistance to tetracycline
   3024..3612    -  rep_origin     ori: high-copy-number ColE1/pMB1/pBR322/pUC origin of replication
   3812..4672    -  CDS            AmpR: β-lactamase confers resistance to ampicillin, carbenicillin, and related antibiotics
   4673..4714    -  promoter       AmpR promoter (fragment): bla
   4777..4825    +  polyA_signal   poly(A) signal: synthetic polyadenylation signal
   4839..4930    +  misc_feature   pause site: RNA polymerase II transcriptional pause signal from the human α2 globin gene
