[The description below was written by a language model from this plasmid's Addgene catalogue record and pLannotate feature annotations shown in this document.]
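Description:
rs210-minor is a firefly luciferase reporter plasmid built on the pGL4-TK backbone and designed to test enhancer activity in transfected mammalian cells. It is maintained in E. coli as a high-copy plasmid through a ColE1/pUC-type origin of replication and is selected with ampicillin via the β-lactamase (AmpR) gene. The sequenced record is 5,457 nt.

The reporter unit consists of the herpes simplex virus thymidine kinase (HSV TK) promoter, which provides modest basal transcription, driving the synthetic luc2 version of firefly luciferase, followed by an SV40 polyadenylation signal. Upstream of the cloning region sit a synthetic poly(A) signal and the RNA polymerase II transcriptional pause site from the human α2 globin gene. These standard pGL4 elements block read-through transcription from the plasmid backbone, so that luciferase output reflects the promoter and any inserted regulatory DNA. The short large T antigen and tetracycline resistance fragments in the annotation appear to be non-functional remnants of backbone sequence rather than working genes.

The insert is a human genomic segment carrying the minor (G) allele of the SNP rs2104047, cloned between KpnI and EcoRV sites. It is not annotated as a separate feature in the table, and the record does not state its length or exact position, although it most likely lies in the unannotated stretch between the pause site and the TK promoter. According to the stated purpose, the construct is used to evaluate the enhancer activity of a FOXA1 DIV motif in the context of this allele. That use implies comparing its luciferase signal with that of a matching major-allele construct to see whether the variant alters FOXA1-dependent regulation.
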