Addgene plasmid #113378: rs210-minor
Purpose: evaluate FOXA1 DIV motif enhancer activity in SNP rs2104047 minor allele (G)
Depositing lab: Ralf Jauch. Depositing organization: Guangzhou Institute of Biomedicine and Health (GIBH), Chinese Academy of Sciences. Publication: DNA-mediated dimerization on a compact sequence signature controls enhancer engagement and regulation by FOXA1. Wang X, Srivastava Y, Jankowski A, Malik V, Wei Y, Del Rosario RC, Cojocaru V, Prabhakar S, Jauch R. Nucleic Acids Res. 2018 Jun 20;46(11):5470-5486. doi: 10.1093/nar/gky259. PubMed 29669022.
Backbone
  Vector backbone: pGL4-TK
  Backbone manufacturer: Promega
  Vector type: Luciferase
Growth in bacteria
  Bacterial resistance: Ampicillin, 100 μg/mL
  Growth temperature: 37°C
  Growth strain: DH5alpha
  Copy number: High Copy
Gene/Insert
  Gene/Insert name: rs2104047 minor allele
  Species: H. sapiens (human)
  Cloning method: Restriction Enzyme; 5′ cloning site KpnI (unknown if destroyed); 3′ cloning site EcoRV (unknown if destroyed)
Terms and licenses: Academic/Nonprofit Terms; Industry Terms: Not Available to Industry
How to cite: rs210-minor was a gift from Ralf Jauch (Addgene plasmid # 113378 ; http://n2t.net/addgene:113378 ; RRID:Addgene_113378)
