>Addgene plasmid #113378 | rs210-minor | depositor partial sequence | sequence record 221950 | rs210-minor sequence 18 bps
TGACAGCAAATACTTGTT
